>Addgene plasmid #91860 | p2CT-His-MBP-Lbu_C2c2_D1078A | addgene full sequence | sequence record 181385 | Addgene NGS Result
GGTGAAGATCCTTTTTGATAATCTCATGACCAAAATCCCTTAACGTGAGTTTTCGTTCCACTGAGCGTCA
GACCCCGTAGAAAAGATCAAAGGATCTTCTTGAGATCCTTTTTTTCTGCGCGTAATCTGCTGCTTGCAAA
CAAAAAAACCACCGCTACCAGCGGTGGTTTGTTTGCCGGATCAAGAGCTACCAACTCTTTTTCCGAAGGT
AACTGGCTTCAGCAGAGCGCAGATACCAAATACTGTCCTTCTAGTGTAGCCGTAGTTAGGCCACCACTTC
AAGAACTCTGTAGCACCGCCTACATACCTCGCTCTGCTAATCCTGTTACCAGTGGCTGCTGCCAGTGGCG
ATAAGTCGTGTCTTACCGGGTTGGACTCAAGACGATAGTTACCGGATAAGGCGCAGCGGTCGGGCTGAAC
GGGGGGTTCGTGCACACAGCCCAGCTTGGAGCGAACGACCTACACCGAACTGAGATACCTACAGCGTGAG
CTATGAGAAAGCGCCACGCTTCCCGAAGGGAGAAAGGCGGACAGGTATCCGGTAAGCGGCAGGGTCGGAA
CAGGAGAGCGCACGAGGGAGCTTCCAGGGGGAAACGCCTGGTATCTTTATAGTCCTGTCGGGTTTCGCCA
CCTCTGACTTGAGCGTCGATTTTTGTGATGCTCGTCAGGGGGGCGGAGCCTATGGAAAAACGCCAGCAAC
GCGGCCTTTTTACGGTTCCTGGCCTTTTGCTGGCCTTTTGCTCACATGTTCTTTCCTGCGTTATCCCCTG
ATTCTGTGGATAACCGTATTACCGCCTTTGAGTGAGCTGATACCGCTCGCCGCAGCCGAACGACCGAGCG
CAGCGAGTCAGTGAGCGAGGAAGCGGAAGAGCGCCTGATGCGGTATTTTCTCCTTACGCATCTGTGCGGT
ATTTCACACCGCAATGGTGCACTCTCAGTACAATCTGCTCTGATGCCGCATAGTTAAGCCAGTATACACT
CCGCTATCGCTACGTGACTGGGTCATGGCTGCGCCCCGACACCCGCCAACACCCGCTGACGCGCCCTGAC
GGGCTTGTCTGCTCCCGGCATCCGCTTACAGACAAGCTGTGACCGTCTCCGGGAGCTGCATGTGTCAGAG
GTTTTCACCGTCATCACCGAAACGCGCGAGGCAGCTGCGGTAAAGCTCATCAGCGTGGTCGTGAAGCGAT
TCACAGATGTCTGCCTGTTCATCCGCGTCCAGCTCGTTGAGTTTCTCCAGAAGCGTTAATGTCTGGCTTC
TGATAAAGCGGGCCATGTTAAGGGCGGTTTTTTCCTGTTTGGTCACTGATGCCTCCGTGTAAGGGGGATT
TCTGTTCATGGGGGTAATGATACCGATGAAACGAGAGAGGATGCTCACGATACGGGTTACTGATGATGAA
CATGCCCGGTTACTGGAACGTTGTGAGGGTAAACAACTGGCGGTATGGATGCGGCGGGACCAGAGAAAAA
TCACTCAGGGTCAATGCCAGCGCTTCGTTAATACAGATGTAGGTGTTCCACAGGGTAGCCAGCAGCATCC
TGCGATGCAGATCCGGAACATAATGGTGCAGGGCGCTGACTTCCGCGTTTCCAGACTTTACGAAACACGG
AAACCGAAGACCATTCATGTTGTTGCTCAGGTCGCAGACGTTTTGCAGCAGCAGTCGCTTCACGTTCGCT
CGCGTATCGGTGATTCATTCTGCTAACCAGTAAGGCAACCCCGCCAGCCTAGCCGGGTCCTCAACGACAG
GAGCACGATCATGCGCACCCGTGGCCAGGACCCAACGCTGCCCGAGATGCGCCGCGTGCGGCTGCTGGAG
ATGGCGGACGCGATGGATATGTTCTGCCAAGGGTTGGTTTGCGCATTCACAGTTCTCCGCAAGAATTGAT
TGGCTCCAATTCTTGGAGTGGTGAATCCGTTAGCGAGGTGCCGCCGGCTTCCATTCAGGTCGAGGTGGCC
CGGCTCCATGCACCGCGACGCAACGCGGGGAGGCAGACAAGGTATAGGGCGGCGCCTACAATCCATGCCA
ACCCGTTCCATGTGCTCGCCGAGGCGGCATAAATCGCCGTGACGATCAGCGGTCCAATGATCGAAGTTAG
GCTGGTAAGAGCCGCGAGCGATCCTTGAAGCTGTCCCTGATGGTCGTCATCTACCTGCCTGGACAGCATG
GCCTGCAACGCGGGCATCCCGATGCCGCCGGAAGCGAGAAGAATCATAATGGGGAAGGCCATCCAGCCTC
GCGTCGCGAACGCCAGCAAGACGTAGCCCAGCGCGTCGGCCGCCATGCCGGCGATAATGGCCTGCTTCTC
GCCGAAACGTTTGGTGGCGGGACCAGTGACGAAGGCTTGAGCGAGGGCGTGCAAGATTCCGAATACCGCA
AGCGACAGGCCGATCATCGTCGCGCTCCAGCGAAAGCGGTCCTCGCCGAAAATGACCCAGAGCGCTGCCG
GCACCTGTCCTACGAGTTGCATGATAAAGAAGACAGTCATAAGTGCGGCGACGATAGTCATGCCCCGCGC
CCACCGGAAGGAGCTGACTGGGTTGAAGGCTCTCAAGGGCATCGGTCGACGCTCTCCCTTATGCGACTCC
TGCATTAGGAAGCAGCCCAGTAGTAGGTTGAGGCCGTTGAGCACCGCCGCCGCAAGGAATGGTGCATGCA
AGGAGATGGCGCCCAACAGTCCCCCGGCCACGGGGCCTGCCACCATACCCACGCCGAAACAAGCGCTCAT
GAGCCCGAAGTGGCGAGCCCGATCTTCCCCATCGGTGATGTCGGCGATATAGGCGCCAGCAACCGCACCT
GTGGCGCCGGTGATGCCGGCCACGATGCGTCCGGCGTAGAGGATCGAGATCTCGATCCCGCGAAATTAAT
ACGACTCACTATAGGGAGACCACAACGGTTTCCCTCTAGTGCCGGCTCCGGAGAGCTCTTTAATTAAGCG
GCCGCCCTGCAGGACTCGAGTTCTAGAAATAATTTTGTTTAACTTTAAGAAGGAGATATACATATGAAAT
CTTCTCACCATCACCATCACCATGGTTCTTCTATGAAAATCGAAGAAGGTAAACTGGTAATCTGGATTAA
CGGCGATAAAGGCTATAACGGTCTCGCTGAAGTCGGTAAGAAATTCGAGAAAGATACCGGAATTAAAGTC
ACCGTTGAGCATCCGGATAAACTGGAAGAGAAATTCCCACAGGTTGCGGCAACTGGCGATGGCCCTGACA
TTATCTTCTGGGCACACGACCGCTTTGGTGGCTACGCTCAATCTGGCCTGTTGGCTGAAATCACCCCGGA
CAAAGCGTTCCAGGACAAGCTGTATCCGTTTACCTGGGATGCCGTACGTTACAACGGCAAGCTGATTGCT
TACCCGATCGCTGTTGAAGCGTTATCGCTGATTTATAACAAAGATCTGCTGCCGAACCCGCCAAAAACCT
GGGAAGAGATCCCGGCGCTGGATAAAGAACTGAAAGCGAAAGGTAAGAGCGCGCTGATGTTCAACCTGCA
AGAACCGTACTTCACCTGGCCGCTGATTGCTGCTGACGGGGGTTATGCGTTCAAGTATGAAAACGGCAAG
TACGACATTAAAGACGTGGGCGTGGATAACGCTGGCGCGAAAGCGGGTCTGACCTTCCTGGTTGACCTGA
TTAAAAACAAACACATGAATGCAGACACCGATTACTCCATCGCAGAAGCTGCCTTTAATAAAGGCGAAAC
AGCGATGACCATCAACGGCCCGTGGGCATGGTCCAACATCGACACCAGCAAAGTGAATTATGGTGTAACG
GTACTGCCGACCTTCAAGGGTCAACCATCCAAACCGTTCGTTGGCGTGCTGAGCGCAGGTATTAACGCCG
CCAGTCCGAACAAAGAGCTGGCAAAAGAGTTCCTCGAAAACTATCTGCTGACTGATGAAGGTCTGGAAGC
GGTTAATAAAGACAAACCGCTGGGTGCCGTAGCGCTGAAGTCTTACGAGGAAGAGTTGGCGAAAGATCCA
CGTATTGCCGCCACTATGGAAAACGCCCAGAAAGGTGAAATCATGCCGAACATCCCGCAGATGTCCGCTT
TCTGGTATGCCGTGCGTACTGCGGTGATCAACGCCGCCAGCGGTCGTCAGACTGTCGATGAAGCCCTGAA
AGACGCGCAGACTAATTCGAGCTCGAACAACAACAACAATAACAATAACAACAACCTCGGGATCGAGGAA
AACCTGTACTTCCAATCCAATGCAATGAAAGTGACGAAGGTAGGAGGCATTTCGCATAAGAAGTACACGT
CCGAAGGCCGCTTAGTGAAGTCAGAATCGGAAGAAAATCGCACAGACGAACGTCTGTCGGCGTTGCTTAA
TATGCGCCTTGACATGTATATCAAGAATCCCAGCAGCACGGAAACCAAGGAAAATCAAAAACGCATTGGG
AAATTAAAGAAATTCTTCTCAAACAAAATGGTCTATCTTAAAGACAATACCTTGAGTTTGAAGAATGGGA
AAAAGGAGAACATTGATCGTGAGTATTCTGAGACTGACATCCTTGAGAGCGATGTCCGTGACAAGAAAAA
CTTCGCCGTGTTGAAAAAGATCTATCTGAATGAAAACGTGAACTCGGAGGAATTGGAAGTTTTTCGTAAC
GACATTAAGAAGAAACTGAACAAAATCAACAGCCTGAAGTACTCATTTGAAAAGAATAAGGCGAATTATC
AAAAGATTAATGAGAATAACATCGAGAAGGTTGAAGGTAAGTCAAAGCGTAACATTATTTACGATTATTA
TCGTGAGTCAGCGAAACGTGACGCTTATGTAAGCAATGTGAAAGAAGCCTTTGATAAGCTTTACAAGGAA
GAGGACATTGCAAAACTTGTTCTTGAAATTGAGAACCTTACGAAGTTAGAGAAATACAAGATTCGCGAGT
TCTACCACGAAATTATTGGACGTAAGAATGACAAGGAAAACTTTGCAAAAATCATCTACGAAGAAATCCA
GAATGTTAATAACATGAAAGAGTTGATCGAGAAGGTACCGGACATGAGTGAGTTGAAAAAGAGCCAAGTA
TTTTACAAGTATTACTTAGACAAAGAAGAGTTGAACGACAAGAACATCAAATACGCGTTTTGTCATTTCG
TGGAAATCGAAATGAGTCAGTTGCTGAAGAACTACGTATATAAGCGCTTAAGTAATATCTCGAATGACAA
AATTAAGCGTATCTTTGAATACCAGAACTTGAAAAAATTGATCGAAAATAAGCTGTTAAACAAACTTGAC
ACGTACGTCCGTAATTGTGGAAAGTATAATTATTATTTGCAAGACGGCGAAATTGCCACTTCAGATTTCA
TCGCCCGCAACCGTCAGAATGAAGCGTTTCTTCGCAACATCATTGGGGTGTCATCTGTGGCCTACTTTTC
TCTTCGCAACATTCTTGAAACGGAGAACGAGAATGATATTACTGGGCGTATGCGCGGCAAAACAGTTAAG
AACAATAAAGGTGAAGAGAAGTACGTGTCCGGAGAAGTTGATAAGATCTATAATGAAAATAAGAAGAACG
AGGTTAAGGAGAACTTAAAAATGTTCTATTCGTACGATTTCAATATGGACAACAAGAATGAAATCGAAGA
TTTCTTCGCCAACATCGACGAGGCGATTTCTTCCATCCGTCACGGTATTGTCCACTTCAACTTGGAATTA
GAAGGTAAGGATATCTTTGCGTTCAAGAACATTGCGCCATCCGAAATCTCAAAGAAGATGTTTCAGAATG
AGATTAACGAGAAAAAACTGAAATTGAAGATCTTTCGTCAACTGAACTCTGCCAACGTGTTCCGCTATCT
CGAAAAGTATAAAATTCTGAATTACCTTAAACGTACACGCTTCGAGTTTGTCAATAAAAATATCCCATTC
GTCCCGTCTTTCACCAAATTATATTCGCGCATTGATGACCTGAAGAATAGTCTTGGGATTTACTGGAAAA
CTCCGAAAACAAACGACGACAATAAGACTAAGGAGATTATTGATGCCCAAATCTATTTGCTTAAAAACAT
CTATTACGGGGAGTTCCTGAATTATTTCATGTCGAACAATGGTAATTTCTTTGAGATTTCTAAAGAAATC
ATCGAATTGAACAAGAACGATAAACGCAACTTAAAGACTGGGTTTTACAAGCTGCAAAAGTTTGAAGACA
TCCAGGAGAAGATTCCAAAGGAATACTTGGCGAATATCCAGTCCCTGTACATGATTAATGCCGGTAATCA
GGACGAAGAAGAAAAGGACACTTATATTGATTTCATTCAAAAGATCTTCTTAAAGGGATTTATGACGTAT
CTTGCTAATAACGGTCGTTTAAGTCTGATTTACATCGGCTCGGATGAAGAAACAAATACGTCATTAGCAG
AAAAGAAGCAAGAGTTTGACAAGTTCTTGAAGAAGTACGAGCAGAACAATAATATCAAGATCCCCTATGA
GATCAATGAATTCCTGCGTGAGATCAAACTGGGAAACATCCTGAAGTATACTGAGCGTTTAAACATGTTC
TACCTTATCTTAAAGCTTTTGAATCACAAGGAGCTGACAAATCTGAAGGGTAGTCTTGAAAAATATCAGT
CTGCCAATAAGGAAGAAGCGTTCTCTGACCAATTGGAGTTAATTAACCTGCTTAACCTTGACAACAACCG
CGTGACGGAAGACTTCGAATTAGAGGCCGACGAGATTGGAAAATTTCTTGATTTCAATGGCAACAAAGTT
AAGGATAACAAGGAACTGAAAAAGTTCGATACAAACAAGATCTACTTTGACGGCGAGAACATTATCAAAC
ACCGTGCCTTCTACAATATTAAGAAATATGGCATGTTAAACTTACTGGAGAAAATTGCCGACAAGGCTGG
ATACAAGATCTCGATCGAAGAGCTGAAGAAATACTCCAATAAAAAGAATGAGATCGAGAAGAACCATAAG
ATGCAGGAAAATCTGCACCGCAAATACGCTCGTCCCCGTAAAGACGAGAAGTTTACAGATGAGGACTATG
AAAGTTACAAGCAAGCTATTGAGAATATTGAGGAGTACACCCACCTTAAGAACAAGGTAGAATTCAATGA
GCTGAATTTACTGCAGGGCCTGTTGCTGCGCATTTTACATCGTTTAGTCGGATATACCTCAATTTGGGAA
CGCGATCTGCGCTTCCGCCTTAAAGGTGAGTTCCCAGAAAACCAATACATCGAAGAGATCTTCAACTTTG
AAAATAAGAAGAACGTGAAGTACAAAGGGGGTCAGATTGTAGAGAAATACATTAAATTCTACAAGGAATT
ACATCAAAATGATGAAGTTAAGATCAACAAGTACAGTTCCGCGAATATCAAGGTGTTGAAGCAAGAAAAG
AAGGACCTTTATATTCGCAATTACATCGCCCACTTCAATTATATTCCTCACGCCGAGATCTCACTGCTGG
AAGTCCTTGAAAATTTGCGTAAATTGCTGTCCTACGCACGCAAACTGAAAAATGCCGTAATGAAATCAGT
AGTTGATATCCTTAAGGAGTATGGTTTTGTAGCCACATTCAAAATCGGGGCGGACAAGAAGATCGGTATT
CAGACACTGGAGAGCGAAAAAATCGTGCATCTTAAGAATCTTAAGAAGAAGAAGTTAATGACTGACCGCA
ATTCCGAGGAACTTTGCAAATTGGTGAAGATTATGTTTGAATACAAAATGGAAGAGAAAAAGTCTGAAAA
CTAATAACATTGGAAGTGGATAACGGATCCGCGATCGCGGCGCGCCACCTGGTGGCCGGCCGGTACCACG
CGTGCGCGCTGATCCGGCTGCTAACAAAGCCCGAAAGGAAGCTGAGTTGGCTGCTGCCACCGCTGAGCAA
TAACTAGCATAACCCCTTGGGGCCTCTAAACGGGTCTTGAGGGGTTTTTTGCTGAAAGGAGGAACTATAT
CCGGATATCCACAGGACGGGTGTGGTCGCCATGATCGCGTAGTCGATAGTGGCTCCAAGTAGCGAAGCGA
GCAGGACTGGGCGGCGGCCAAAGCGGTCGGACAGTGCTCCGAGAACGGGTGCGCATAGAAATTGCATCAA
CGCATATAGCGCTAGCAGCACGCCATAGTGACTGGCGATGCTGTCGGAATGGACGATATCCCGCAAGAGG
CCCGGCAGTACCGGCATAACCAAGCCTATGCCTACAGCATCCAGGGTGACGGTGCCGAGGATGACGATGA
GCGCATTGTTAGATTTCATACACGGTGCCTGACTGCGTTAGCAATTTAACTGTGATAAACTACCGCATTA
AAGCTTATCGATGATAAGCTGTCAAACATGAGAATTCTTGAAGACGAAAGGGCCTCGTGATACGCCTATT
TTTATAGGTTAATGTCATGATAATAATGGTTTCTTAGACGTCAGGTGGCACTTTTCGGGGAAATGTGCGC
GGAACCCCTATTTGTTTATTTTTCTAAATACATTCAAATATGTATCCGCTCATGAGACAATAACCCTGAT
AAATGCTTCAATAACATTGAAAAAGGAAGAGTATGAGTATTCAACATTTCCGTGTCGCCCTTATTCCCTT
TTTTGCGGCATTTTGCCTTCCTGTTTTTGCTCACCCAGAAACGCTGGTGAAAGTAAAAGATGCTGAAGAT
CAGTTGGGTGCACGAGTGGGTTACATCGAACTGGATCTCAACAGCGGTAAGATCCTTGAGAGTTTTCGCC
CCGAAGAACGTTTTCCAATGATGAGCACTTTTAAAGTTCTGCTATGTGGCGCGGTATTATCCCGTGTTGA
CGCCGGGCAAGAGCAACTCGGTCGCCGCATACACTATTCTCAGAATGACTTGGTTGAGTACTCACCAGTC
ACAGAAAAGCATCTTACGGATGGCATGACAGTAAGAGAATTATGCAGTGCTGCCATAACCATGAGTGATA
ACACTGCGGCCAACTTACTTCTGACAACGATCGGAGGACCGAAGGAGCTAACCGCTTTTTTGCACAACAT
GGGGGATCATGTAACTCGCCTTGATCGTTGGGAACCGGAGCTGAATGAAGCCATACCAAACGACGAGCGT
GACACCACGATGCCTGCAGCAATGGCAACAACGTTGCGCAAACTATTAACTGGCGAACTACTTACTCTAG
CTTCCCGGCAACAATTAATAGACTGGATGGAGGCGGATAAAGTTGCAGGACCACTTCTGCGCTCGGCCCT
TCCGGCTGGCTGGTTTATTGCTGATAAATCTGGAGCCGGTGAGCGTGGGTCTCGCGGTATCATTGCAGCA
CTGGGGCCAGATGGTAAGCCCTCCCGTATCGTAGTTATCTACACGACGGGGAGTCAGGCAACTATGGATG
AACGAAATAGACAGATCGCTGAGATAGGTGCCTCACTGATTAAGCATTGGTAACTGTCAGACCAAGTTTA
CTCATATATACTTTAGATTGATTTAAAACTTCATTTTTAATTTAAAAGGATCTA
Features (pLannotate 1.2.2; 17 found; start..end, strand, type, name):
    100..688     +  rep_origin     ori: high-copy-number ColE1/pMB1/pBR322/pUC origin of replication
    874..1013    -  misc_feature   bom: basis of mobility region from pBR322
   1115..1306    -  CDS            rop: Rop protein, which maintains plasmids at low copy number; rop
   1323..1703    +  CDS            YPB1_ECOLX: Protein predicted: Swiss-Prot protein existence level 4. From Escherichia coli.
   1945..2845    -  CDS            TcR (fragment): tetracycline efflux protein; tet; confers resistance to tetracycline
   2867..2885    +  promoter       T7 promoter: promoter for bacteriophage T7 RNA polymerase
   2974..2996    +  RBS            RBS: efficient ribosome binding site from bacteriophage T7 gene 10 (Olins and Rangwala, 1989)
   3016..3033    +  CDS            6xHis: 6xHis affinity tag
   3043..4143    +  CDS            MBP: maltose binding protein from E. coli; malE (mutated); This version of the gene does not encode a signal sequence, so MBP will remain in the cytosol.
   4198..4214    +  CDS            TEV site (fragment): tobacco etch virus (TEV) protease recognition and cleavage site
   4225..7701    +  CDS            cas13a: CS13A_LEPBD - Also known as c2c2
   7787..7836    +  CDS            SET1 (fragment): solubility-enhancement tag derived from T7 phage gene 10B
   7844..7891    +  terminator     T7 terminator: transcription terminator for bacteriophage T7 RNA polymerase
   7917..8209    -  CDS            TcR (fragment): tetracycline efflux protein; tet; confers resistance to tetracycline
   8257..8285    -  promoter       tet promoter: E. coli promoter for tetracycline efflux protein gene
   8398..8502    +  promoter       AmpR promoter: bla
   8503..9363    +  CDS            AmpR: β-lactamase; bla; confers resistance to ampicillin, carbenicillin, and related antibiotics
