[The description below was written by a language model from this plasmid's Addgene catalogue record and pLannotate feature annotations shown in this document.]
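Description:
p2CT-His-MBP-Lbu_C2c2_D1078A is a 9.4 kb bacterial expression plasmid for producing a point-mutant form of Cas13a (formerly C2c2), the RNA-guided, RNA-targeting effector of type VI-A CRISPR systems. The feature table matches the coding sequence to the Leptotrichia buccalis protein. It is built on the p2CT backbone, a pBR322-derived ligation-independent cloning vector. It carries a ColE1/pMB1-type origin together with the bom mobility region and the rop gene. The catalogue lists the plasmid as high copy, although rop is normally associated with reduced copy number. Selection is by ampicillin through the bla gene under its own promoter. The tetracycline resistance gene appears only as two fragments flanking the expression cassette, which indicates that the cassette interrupts it, so it should not be functional.

The expression cassette runs from a T7 promoter and a phage T7 gene 10 ribosome binding site to a T7 terminator, so expression requires a host that supplies T7 RNA polymerase. The open reading frame encodes an N-terminal 6xHis tag, a signal-sequence-less maltose binding protein that stays in the cytosol, a TEV protease site, and then Cas13a. The His tag allows affinity purification, MBP typically aids solubility, and TEV cleavage removes both tags from the purified protein. A short fragment annotated as a T7 gene 10B-derived solubility tag lies downstream of the Cas13a coding region and is probably backbone remnant.

The insert carries the D1078A substitution. The record does not state its functional consequence, but an alanine substitution of this kind is consistent with probing the role of a specific residue in Cas13a's RNA-directed activities using recombinant protein in biochemical assays.
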