Addgene plasmid #91860: p2CT-His-MBP-Lbu_C2c2_D1078A
Purpose: Bacterial expression for Cas13a
Depositing lab: Jennifer Doudna. Depositing organization: University of California, Berkeley. Publication: RNA Targeting by Functionally Orthogonal Type VI-A CRISPR-Cas Enzymes. East-Seletsky A, O'Connell MR, Burstein D, Knott GJ, Doudna JA. Mol Cell. 2017 May 4;66(3):373-383.e3. doi: 10.1016/j.molcel.2017.04.008. PubMed 28475872.
Backbone
  Vector backbone: p2CT
  Backbone manufacturer: UC Berkeley Macrolab
  Vector type: Bacterial Expression
Growth in bacteria
  Bacterial resistance: Ampicillin, 100 μg/mL
  Growth temperature: 37°C
  Growth strain: DH5alpha
  Copy number: High Copy
Gene/Insert
  Gene/Insert name: LbuCas13a (LbuC2c2) D1078A
  Mutation: D1078A
  Tag / fusion protein: His6-MBP-TEV site (N terminal on backbone)
  Cloning method: Ligation Independent Cloning
Terms and licenses: Academic/Nonprofit Terms; Industry Terms: Not Available to Industry
How to cite: p2CT-His-MBP-Lbu_C2c2_D1078A was a gift from Jennifer Doudna (Addgene plasmid # 91860 ; http://n2t.net/addgene:91860 ; RRID:Addgene_91860)
